Addgene plasmid #126055: pLaNGo11-7
Purpose: A self-assembling split-GFP based Golden Gate vector to determine protein targeting to plastids in plant cell
Depositing lab: Ralf-Bernd Klösgen. Depositing organization: Martin-Luther-Universitaet Halle-Wittenberg. Publication: Targeting specificity of nuclear-encoded organelle proteins with a self-assembling split-fluorescent protein toolkit. Sharma M, Kretschmer C, Lampe C, Stuttmann J, Klosgen RB. J Cell Sci. 2019 Jun 3;132(11). pii: jcs.230839. doi: 10.1242/jcs.230839. PubMed 31085714.
Backbone
  Vector backbone: pAGM4723
  Total vector size (bp): 11862
  Vector type: Plant Expression ; Binary
Growth in bacteria
  Bacterial resistance: Chloramphenicol and Kanamycin, 25 & 50 μg/mL
  Growth temperature: 37°C
  Growth strain: ccdB Survival
  Copy number: Unknown
Gene/Insert 1
  Gene/Insert name: chloroplastic FNR transit peptide (alt name: FNR (tp))
  Species: Spinacia oleracea
  Insert size (bp): 834
  GenBank ID: M86349.1
  Tag / fusion protein: GFP1-10 (C terminal on insert)
Gene/Insert 2
  Gene/Insert name: ccdB cassette (BsaI)
  Species: E. coli
  Insert size (bp): 1458
Gene/Insert 3
  Gene/Insert name: GFP11x7 (5 aa linker) (alt name: GFP11 M3)
  Insert size (bp): 450
Resource information
  A portion of this plasmid was derived from a plasmid made by: Huang Lab via Addgene
Terms and licenses: Academic/Nonprofit Terms; Industry Terms: Not Available to Industry
Depositor comments: Please incubate bacteria at 30 degrees Celsius after transformations to increase efficiency. Further growth after transformants are obtained should be performed at 37 degrees Celsius.
How to cite: pLaNGo11-7 was a gift from Ralf-Bernd Klösgen (Addgene plasmid # 126055 ; http://n2t.net/addgene:126055 ; RRID:Addgene_126055)
