[The description below was written by a language model from this plasmid's Addgene catalogue record and pLannotate feature annotations shown in this document.]
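Description:
pLaNGo11-7 is a binary plant expression vector built on the pAGM4723 backbone and designed as a Golden Gate acceptor for testing whether a candidate protein is targeted to plastids, using self-assembling split GFP. The backbone carries left and right border T-DNA repeats of the nopaline type, the pVS1 replication and stability functions (oriV, RepA, StaA) for maintenance in Agrobacterium, a high-copy ColE1/pUC-type origin for E. coli, and a kanamycin resistance gene. The catalogue lists a total size of 11,862 bp, slightly more than the 11,719 nt sequenced record that was annotated.

Between the borders lie two expression units, each driven by a CaMV 35S promoter with the TMV Ω translational enhancer. The upstream CaMV-derived sequence is annotated as a viral protein fragment and probably just reflects a long form of the promoter. The first unit encodes the spinach chloroplastic ferredoxin-NADP reductase (FNR) transit peptide fused at its C terminus to GFP(1-10) and ends in the octopine synthase terminator, so the large, non-fluorescent GFP fragment is delivered to plastids. The second unit holds a BsaI-flanked ccdB cassette, which also includes a chloramphenicol resistance gene, followed by seven tandem GFP11 copies separated by short linkers and the pea rbcS-E9 terminator. Golden Gate cloning replaces the cassette with a candidate coding sequence, creating a C-terminal GFP11x7 fusion.

The ccdB toxin counterselects unmodified vector in standard strains. This explains why the empty plasmid is propagated in a ccdB-tolerant strain under chloramphenicol and kanamycin selection. In plant cells, fluorescence is reconstituted only if the candidate fusion reaches the same compartment as the plastid-localised GFP(1-10), and the GFP11 repeats amplify the signal.
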