Features (pLannotate 1.2.2; 26 found; start..end, strand, type, name):
     40..846     +  CDS            IBMP_CAMVB (fragment): Experimental evidence at protein level: Swiss-Prot protein existence level 1. Enhances the ribosomal termination-reinitiation event leading to the translation of major open reading frames on the polycistronic viral RNAs. From Cauliflower mosaic virus (strain Bari 1) (CaMV).
   1030..1375    +  promoter       CaMV 35S promoter: strong constitutive promoter from cauliflower mosaic virus
   1327..1373    +  promoter       minimal CaMV 35S promoter: minimal 35S promoter from cauliflower mosaic virus
   1404..1457    +  misc_feature   TMV Ω: translational enhancer from the tobacco mosaic virus 5'-leader sequence (Gallie et al., 1988)
   1466..1639    +  CDS            PETH (fragment): FENR_SPIOL - Experimental evidence at protein level: Swiss-Prot protein existence level 1. May play a key role in regulating the relative amounts of cyclic and non-cyclic electron flow to meet the demands of the plant for ATP and reducing power. From Spinacia oleracea (Spinach).
   1634..2275    +  CDS            GFP(1-10): fragment of superfolder GFP consisting of the first 10 β-strands associates with GFP11, the 11th β-strand, to reconstitute fluorescent GFP (Cabantous et al., 2005; Kamiyama et al., 2016)
   2306..3013    +  terminator     OCS terminator: octopine synthase terminator
   3040..3846    +  CDS            IBMP_CAMVB (fragment): Experimental evidence at protein level: Swiss-Prot protein existence level 1. Enhances the ribosomal termination-reinitiation event leading to the translation of major open reading frames on the polycistronic viral RNAs. From Cauliflower mosaic virus (strain Bari 1) (CaMV).
   4030..4375    +  promoter       CaMV 35S promoter: strong constitutive promoter from cauliflower mosaic virus
   4327..4373    +  promoter       minimal CaMV 35S promoter: minimal 35S promoter from cauliflower mosaic virus
   4404..4457    +  misc_feature   TMV Ω: translational enhancer from the tobacco mosaic virus 5'-leader sequence (Gallie et al., 1988)
   4508..4810    -  CDS            ccdB: CCDB_ECOLI - Also known as G, letB, letD. Experimental evidence at protein level: Swiss-Prot protein existence level 1. Toxic component of a type II toxin-antitoxin (TA) system, functioning in plasmid maintainence. Responsible for the post- segregational killing (PSK) of plasmid-free cells, also referred to as a plasmid addiction system. Half-life of over 2 hours. Cell killing by CcdB is accompanied by filamentation, defects in chromosome and plasmid segregation, defects in cell division, formation of anucleate cells, decreased DNA synthesis and plasmid loss. Interferes with the activity of DN
   4815..4973    -  CDS            ccdA (fragment): CCDA_ECO57 - Also known as H, letA. Experimental evidence at protein level: Swiss-Prot protein existence level 1. Antitoxin component of a type II toxin-antitoxin (TA) system which inhibits the post-segregational killing (PSK) of plasmid-free cells, also referred to as a plasmid addiction system. Binds to and blocks the activity of CcdB; will also remove bound CcdB protein from the CcdB-GyrA complex by forming a CcdA-CcdB complex, a process termed rejuvenation. Functions as a transcriptional corepressor for the ccdAB operon, repression also requires CcdB (By similarity). From Escherichia coli
   5155..5813    -  CDS            CmR: chloramphenicol acetyltransferase; cat; confers resistance to chloramphenicol
   5814..5916    -  promoter       cat promoter: promoter of the E. coli cat gene encoding chloramphenicol acetyltransferase
   5947..5994    +  CDS            GFP11: 11th β-strand of superfolder GFP associates with GFP(1-10), consisting of the first 10 β-strands, to reconstitute fluorescent GFP (Cabantous et al., 2005; Kamiyama et al., 2016)
   5947..6372    +  CDS            GFP11x7: seven tandem copies of the 11th β-strand of superfolder GFP each GFP11 associates with GFP(1-10), consisting of the first 10 β-strands, to reconstitute fluorescent GFP (Kamiyama et al., 2016)
   6382..7014    +  terminator     E9 terminator: terminator and polyadenylation signal from the pea rbcS-E9 gene
   7077..7101    +  misc_feature   RB T-DNA repeat: right border repeat from nopaline C58 T-DNA
   7381..8010    +  CDS            pVS1 StaA: stability protein from the Pseudomonas plasmid pVS1 (Heeb et al., 2000)
   8439..9512    +  CDS            pVS1 RepA: replication protein from the Pseudomonas plasmid pVS1 (Heeb et al., 2000)
   9578..9772    +  rep_origin     pVS1 oriV: origin of replication for the Pseudomonas plasmid pVS1 (Heeb et al., 2000)
   9834..9938    +  promoter       AmpR promoter: bla
   9939..10733   +  CDS            KanR: aminoglycoside phosphotransferase; aphA-3; confers resistance to kanamycin
  10904..11492   +  rep_origin     ori: high-copy-number ColE1/pMB1/pBR322/pUC origin of replication
  11628..11652   +  misc_feature   LB T-DNA repeat: left border repeat from nopaline C58 T-DNA
>Addgene plasmid #126055 | pLaNGo11-7 | addgene full sequence | sequence record 247152 | Addgene NGS Result
GTGCCGATGTATCACCTCTCGCAAGAATTCAAGCTTGGAGGAATTCCAATCCCACAAAAATCTGAGCTTA
ACAGCACAGTTGCTCCTCTCAGAGCAGAATCGGGTATTCAACACCCTCATATCAACTACTACGTTGTGTA
TAACGGTCCACATGCCGGTATATACGATGACTGGGGTTGTACAAAGGCGGCAACAAACGGCGTTCCCGGA
GTTGCACACAAGAAATTTGCCACTATTACAGAGGCAAGAGCAGCAGCTGACGCGTACACAACAAGTCAGC
AAACAGACAGGTTGAACTTCATCCCCAAAGGAGAAGCTCAACTCAAGCCCAAGAGCTTTGCTAAGGCCCT
AACAAGCCCACCAAAGCAAAAAGCCCACTGGCTCACGCTAGGAACCAAAAGGCCCAGCAGTGATCCAGCC
CCAAAAGAGATCTCCTTTGCCCCGGAGATTACAATGGACGATTTCCTCTATCTTTACGATCTAGGAAGGA
AGTTCGAAGGTGAAGGTGACGACACTATGTTCACCACTGATAATGAGAAGGTTAGCCTCTTCAATTTCAG
AAAGAATGCTGACCCACAGATGGTTAGAGAGGCCTACGCAGCAAGTCTCATCAAGACGATCTACCCGAGT
AACAATCTCCAGGAGATCAAATACCTTCCCAAGAAGGTTAAAGATGCAGTCAAAAGATTCAGGACTAATT
GCATCAAGAACACAGAGAAAGACATATTTCTCAAGATCAGAAGTACTATTCCAGTATGGACGATTCAAGG
CTTGCTTCATAAACCAAGGCAAGTAATAGAGATTGGAGTCTCTAAAAAGGTAGTTCCTACTGAATCTAAG
GCCATGCATGGAGTCTAAGATTCAAATCGAGGATCTAACAGAACTCGCCGTCAAGACTGGCGAACAGTTC
ATACAGAGTCTTTTACGACTCAATGACAAGAAGAAAATCTTCGTCAACATGGTGGAGCACGACACTCTGG
TCTACTCCAAAAATGTCAAAGATACAGTCTCAGAAGATCAAAGGGCTATTGAGACTTTTCAACAAAGGAT
AATTTCGGGAAACCTCCTCGGATTCCATTGCCCAGCTATCTGTCACTTCATCGAAAGGACAGTAGAAAAG
GAAGGTGGCTCCTACAAATGCCATCATTGCGATAAAGGAAAGGCTATCATTCAAGATCTCTCTGCCGACA
GTGGTCCCAAAGATGGACCCCCACCCACGAGGAGCATCGTGGAAAAAGAAGAGGTTCCAACCACGTCTAC
AAAGCAAGTGGATTGATGTGACATCTCCACTGACGTAAGGGATGACGCACAATCCCACTATCCTTCGCAA
GACCCTTCCTCTATATAAGGAAGTTCATTTCATTTGGAGAGGACACGCTCGAGTATAAGAGCTCATTTTT
ACAACAATTACCAACAACAACAAACAACAAACAACATTACAATTACATTTACAATTATCGATACCATGAC
CACCGCTGTCACCGCCGCTGTTTCTTTCCCCTCTACCAAAACCACCTCTCTCTCCGCCCGAAGCTCCTCC
GTCATTTCCCCTGACAAAATCAGCTACAAAAAGGTTCCTTTGTACTACAGGAATGTATCTGCAACTGGGA
AAATGGGACCCATCAGGGCCGCAATGTCCAAAGGAGAAGAACTGTTTACCGGTGTTGTGCCAATTTTGGT
TGAACTCGATGGTGATGTCAACGGACATAAGTTCTCAGTGAGAGGCGAAGGAGAAGGTGACGCCACCATT
GGAAAATTGACTCTTAAATTCATCTGTACTACTGGTAAACTTCCTGTACCATGGCCGACTCTCGTAACAA
CGCTTACGTACGGAGTTCAGTGCTTTTCGAGATACCCAGACCATATGAAAAGACATGACTTTTTTAAGTC
GGCTATGCCTGAAGGTTACGTGCAAGAAAGAACAATTTCGTTCAAAGATGATGGAAAATATAAAACTAGA
GCAGTTGTTAAATTTGAAGGAGATACTTTGGTTAACCGCATTGAACTGAAAGGAACAGATTTTAAAGAAG
ATGGTAATATTCTTGGACACAAACTCGAATACAATTTTAATAGTCATAACGTATACATCACTGCTGATAA
GCAAAAGAACGGAATTAAAGCGAATTTCACAGTACGCCATAATGTAGAAGATGGCAGTGTTCAACTTGCC
GACCATTACCAACAAAACACCCCTATTGGAGACGGTCCGGTACTTCTTCCTGATAATCACTACCTCTCAA
CACAAACAGTCCTGAGCAAAGATCCAAATGAAAAAGGAACAGGTGGCGGCGGAAGTTAGCTTGTCCTGCT
TTAATGAGATATGCGAGAAGCCTATGATCGCATGATATTTGCTTTCAATTCTGTTGTGCACGTTGTAAAA
AACCTGAGCATGTGTAGCTCAGATCCTTACCGCCGGTTTCGGTTCATTCTAATGAATATATCACCCGTTA
CTATCGTATTTTTATGAATAATATTCTCCGTTCAATTTACTGATTGTACCCTACTACTTATATGTACAAT
ATTAAAATGAAAACAATATATTGTGCTGAATAGGTTTATAGCGACATCTATGATAGAGCGCCACAATAAC
AAACAATTGCGTTTTATTATTACAAATCCAATTTTAAAAAAAGCGGCAGAACCGGTCAAACCTAAAAGAC
TGATTACATAAATCTTATTCAAATTTCAAAAGTGCCCCAGGGGCTAGTATCTACGACACACCGAGCGGCG
AACTAATAACGCTCACTGAAGGGAACTCCGGTTCCCCGCCGGCGCGCATGGGTGAGATTCCTTGAAGTTG
AGTATTGGCCGTCCGCTCTACCGAAAGTTACGGGCACCATTCAACCCGGTCCAGCACGGCGGCCGGGTAA
CCGACTTGCTGCCCCGAGAATTATGCAGCATTTTTTTGGTGTATGTGGGCCCCAAATGAAGTGCAGGTCA
AACCTTGACAGTGACGACAAATCGTTGGGCGGGTCCAGGGCGAATTTTGCGACAACATGTCGAGGCTCAG
CAGGACCGCTACTAGAATTCGAGCTCGGAGGAATTCCAATCCCACAAAAATCTGAGCTTAACAGCACAGT
TGCTCCTCTCAGAGCAGAATCGGGTATTCAACACCCTCATATCAACTACTACGTTGTGTATAACGGTCCA
CATGCCGGTATATACGATGACTGGGGTTGTACAAAGGCGGCAACAAACGGCGTTCCCGGAGTTGCACACA
AGAAATTTGCCACTATTACAGAGGCAAGAGCAGCAGCTGACGCGTACACAACAAGTCAGCAAACAGACAG
GTTGAACTTCATCCCCAAAGGAGAAGCTCAACTCAAGCCCAAGAGCTTTGCTAAGGCCCTAACAAGCCCA
CCAAAGCAAAAAGCCCACTGGCTCACGCTAGGAACCAAAAGGCCCAGCAGTGATCCAGCCCCAAAAGAGA
TCTCCTTTGCCCCGGAGATTACAATGGACGATTTCCTCTATCTTTACGATCTAGGAAGGAAGTTCGAAGG
TGAAGGTGACGACACTATGTTCACCACTGATAATGAGAAGGTTAGCCTCTTCAATTTCAGAAAGAATGCT
GACCCACAGATGGTTAGAGAGGCCTACGCAGCAAGTCTCATCAAGACGATCTACCCGAGTAACAATCTCC
AGGAGATCAAATACCTTCCCAAGAAGGTTAAAGATGCAGTCAAAAGATTCAGGACTAATTGCATCAAGAA
CACAGAGAAAGACATATTTCTCAAGATCAGAAGTACTATTCCAGTATGGACGATTCAAGGCTTGCTTCAT
AAACCAAGGCAAGTAATAGAGATTGGAGTCTCTAAAAAGGTAGTTCCTACTGAATCTAAGGCCATGCATG
GAGTCTAAGATTCAAATCGAGGATCTAACAGAACTCGCCGTCAAGACTGGCGAACAGTTCATACAGAGTC
TTTTACGACTCAATGACAAGAAGAAAATCTTCGTCAACATGGTGGAGCACGACACTCTGGTCTACTCCAA
AAATGTCAAAGATACAGTCTCAGAAGATCAAAGGGCTATTGAGACTTTTCAACAAAGGATAATTTCGGGA
AACCTCCTCGGATTCCATTGCCCAGCTATCTGTCACTTCATCGAAAGGACAGTAGAAAAGGAAGGTGGCT
CCTACAAATGCCATCATTGCGATAAAGGAAAGGCTATCATTCAAGATCTCTCTGCCGACAGTGGTCCCAA
AGATGGACCCCCACCCACGAGGAGCATCGTGGAAAAAGAAGAGGTTCCAACCACGTCTACAAAGCAAGTG
GATTGATGTGACATCTCCACTGACGTAAGGGATGACGCACAATCCCACTATCCTTCGCAAGACCCTTCCT
CTATATAAGGAAGTTCATTTCATTTGGAGAGGACACGCTCGAGTATAAGAGCTCATTTTTACAACAATTA
CCAACAACAACAAACAACAAACAACATTACAATTACATTTACAATTATCGATACAATGTGAGACCGACTG
GCTGTGTATAAGGGAGCCTGACATTTATATTCCCCAGAACATCAGGTTAATGGCGTTTTTGATGTCATTT
TCGCGGTGGCTGAGATCAGCCACTTCTTCCCCGATAACGGAAACCGGCACACTGGCCATATCGGTGGTCA
TCATGCGCCAGCTTTCATCCCCGATATGCACCACCGGGTAAAGTTCACGGGAGACTTTATCTGACAGCAG
ACGTGCACTGGCCAGGGGGATCACCATCCGTCGCCCAGGCGTGTCAATAATATCACTCTGTACATCCACA
AACAGACGATAACGGCTCTCTCTTTTATAGGTGTAAACCTTAAACTGCATTTCACCAGCCCCTGTTCTCG
TCAGCAAAAGAGCCGTTCATTTCAATAAACCGGGCGACCTCAGCCATCCCTTCCTGATTTTCCGCTTTCC
AGCGTTCGGCACGCAGACGACGGGCTTCATTCTGCATGGTTGTGCTTACCAGACCGGAGATATTGACATC
ATATATGCCTTGAGCAACTGATAGCTGTCGCTGTCAACTGTCACTGTAATACGCTGCTTCATAGCATACC
TCTTTTTGACATACTTCGGGTATACATATCAGTATATATTCTTATACCGCAAAAATCAGCGCGCAAATAC
GCATACTGTTATCTGGCTTTTAGTAAGCCGGATCCACGCGGCGTTTACGCCCCCCCTGCCACTCATCGCA
GTACTGTTGTAATTCATTAAGCATTCTGCCGACATGGAAGCCATCACAAACGGCATGATGAACCTGAATC
GCCAGCGGCATCAGCACCTTGTCGCCTTGCGTATAATATTTGCCCATGGTGAAAACGGGGGCGAAGAAGT
TGTCCATATTGGCCACGTTTAAATCAAAACTGGTGAAACTCACCCAGGGATTGGCTGAAACGAAAAACAT
ATTCTCAATAAACCCTTTAGGGAAATAGGCCAGGTTTTCACCGTAACACGCCACATCTTGCGAATATATG
TGTAGAAACTGCCGGAAATCGTCGTGGTATTCACTCCAGAGCGATGAAAACGTTTCAGTTTGCTCATGGA
AAACGGTGTAACAAGGGTGAACACTATCCCATATCACCAGCTCACCGTCTTTCATTGCCATACGGAATTC
CGGATGAGCATTCATCAGGCGGGCAAGAATGTGAATAAAGGCCGGATAAAACTTGTGCTTATTTTTCTTT
ACGGTCTTTAAAAAGGCCGTAATATCCAGCTGAACGGTCTGGTTATAGGTACATTGAGCAACTGACTGAA
ATGCCTCAAAATGTTCTTTACGATGCCATTGGGATATATCAACGGTGGTATATCCAGTGATTTTTTTCTC
CATTTTAGCTTCCTTAGCTCCTGAAAATCTCGATAACTCAAAAAATACGCCCGGTAGTGATCTTATTTCA
TTATGGTGAAAGTTGGAACCTCTTACGTGCCGATCAAGGTCTCATTCGATGGGCGGCAAATTCATGCGTG
ACCACATGGTCCTTCATGAGTATGTAAATGCTGCTGGGATTACAGGTGGCTCTGGAGGTAGAGATCATAT
GGTTCTCCACGAATACGTTAACGCCGCAGGCATCACTGGCGGTAGTGGAGGACGCGACCATATGGTACTA
CATGAATATGTCAATGCAGCCGGAATAACCGGAGGGTCCGGAGGCCGGGATCACATGGTGCTGCATGAGT
ATGTGAACGCGGCGGGTATAACTGGTGGGTCGGGCGGACGAGATCATATGGTGCTTCACGAATACGTAAA
CGCAGCTGGCATTACTGGCGGATCAGGTGGCAGGGATCACATGGTACTCCATGAGTACGTGAACGCTGCT
GGAATCACAGGCGGTAGCGGCGGTCGGGACCATATGGTCCTGCACGAATATGTCAATGCTGCCGGTATCA
CCTAAGCTTAGAGCTTTCGTTCGTATCATCGGTTTCGACAACGTTCGTCAAGTTCAATGCATCAGTTTCA
TTGCGCACACACCAGAATCCTACTGAGTTTGAGTATTATGGCATTGGGAAAACTGTTTTTCTTGTACCAT
TTGTTGTGCTTGTAATTTACTGTGTTTTTTATTCGGTTTTCGCTATCGAACTGTGAAATGGAAATGGATG
GAGAAGAGTTAATGAATGATATGGTCCTTTTGTTCATTCTCAAATTAATATTATTTGTTTTTTCTCTTAT
TTGTTGTGTGTTGAATTTGAAATTATAAGAGATATGCAAACATTTTGTTTTGAGTAAAAATGTGTCAAAT
CGTGGCCTCTAATGACCGAAGTTAATATGAGGAGTAAAACACTTGTAGTTGTACCATTATGCTTATTCAC
TAGGCAACAAATATATTTTCAGACCTAGAAAAGCTGCAAATGTTACTGAATACAAGTATGTCCTCTTGTG
TTTTAGACATTTATGAACTTTCCTTTATGTAATTTTCCAGAATCCTTGTCAGATTCTAATCATTGCTTTA
TAATTATAGTTATACTCATGGATTTGTAGTTGAGTATGAAAATATTTTTTAATGCATTTTATGACTTGCC
AATTGATTGACAACGCTTTACGAGGATGCACATGTGACCGAGGGACACGAAGTGATCCGTTTAAACTATC
AGTGTTTGACAGGATATATTGGCGGGTAAACCTAAGAGAAAAGAGCGTTTATTAGAATAATCGGATATTT
AAAAGGGCGTGAAAAGGTTTATCCGTTCGTCCATTTGTATGTGCCAGCCGTGCGGCTGCATGAAATCCTG
GCCGGTTTGTCTGATGCCAAGCTGGCGGCCTGGCCGGCCAGCTTGGCCGCTGAAGAAACCGAGCGCCGCC
GTCTAAAAAGGTGATGTGTATTTGAGTAAAACAGCTTGCGTCATGCGGTCGCTGCGTATATGATGCGATG
AGTAAATAAACAAATACGCAAGGGGAACGCATGAAGGTTATCGCTGTACTTAACCAGAAAGGCGGGTCAG
GCAAGACGACCATCGCAACCCATCTAGCCCGCGCCCTGCAACTCGCCGGGGCCGATGTTCTGTTAGTCGA
TTCCGATCCCCAGGGCAGTGCCCGCGATTGGGCGGCCGTGCGGGAAGATCAACCGCTAACCGTTGTCGGC
ATCGACCGCCCGACGATTGACCGCGACGTGAAGGCCATCGGCCGGCGCGACTTCGTAGTGATCGACGGAG
CGCCCCAGGCGGCGGACTTGGCTGTGTCCGCGATCAAGGCAGCCGACTTCGTGCTGATTCCGGTGCAGCC
AAGCCCTTACGACATATGGGCCACCGCCGACCTGGTGGAGCTGGTTAAGCAGCGCATTGAGGTCACGGAT
GGAAGGCTACAAGCGGCCTTTGTCGTGTCGCGGGCGATCAAAGGCACGCGCATCGGCGGTGAGGTTGCCG
AGGCGCTGGCCGGGTACGAGCTGCCCATTCTTGAGTCCCGTATCACGCAGCGCGTGAGCTACCCAGGCAC
TGCCGCCGCCGGCACAACCGTTCTTGAATCAGAACCCGAGGGCGACGCTGCCCGCGAGGTCCAGGCGCTG
GCCGCTGAAATTAAATCAAAACTCATTTGAGTTAATGAGGTAAAGAGAAAATGAGCAAAAGCACAAACAC
GCTAAGTGCCGGCCGTCCGAGCGCACGCAGCAGCAAGGCTGCAACGTTGGCCAGCCTGGCAGACACGCCA
GCCATGAAGCGGGTCAACTTTCAGTTGCCGGCGGAGGATCACACCAAGCTGAAGATGTACGCGGTACGCC
AAGGCAAGACCATTACCGAGCTGCTATCTGAATACATCGCGCAGCTACCAGAGTAAATGAGCAAATGAAT
AAATGAGTAGATGAATTTTAGCGGCTAAAGGAGGCGGCATGGAAAATCAAGAACAACCAGGCACCGACGC
CGTGGAATGCCCCATGTGTGGAGGAACGGGCGGTTGGCCAGGCGTAAGCGGCTGGGTTGTCTGCCGGCCC
TGCAATGGCACTGGAACCCCCAAGCCCGAGGAATCGGCGTGAGCGGTCGCAAACCATCCGGCCCGGTACA
AATCGGCGCGGCGCTGGGTGATGACCTGGTGGAGAAGTTGAAGGCCGCGCAGGCCGCCCAGCGGCAACGC
ATCGAGGCAGAAGCACGCCCCGGTGAATCGTGGCAAGCGGCCGCTGATCGAATCCGCAAAGAATCCCGGC
AACCGCCGGCAGCCGGTGCGTCGTCGATTAGGAAGCCGCCCAAGGGCGACGAGCAACCAGATTTTTTCGT
TCCGATGCTCTATGACGTGGGCACCCGCGATAGTCGCAGCATCATGGACGTGGCCGTTTTCCGTCTGTCG
AAGCGTGACCGACGAGCTGGCGAGGTGATCCGCTACGAGCTTCCAGACGGGCACGTAGAGGTTTCCGCAG
GGCCGGCCGGCATGGCCAGTGTGTGGGATTACGACCTGGTACTGATGGCGGTTTCCCATCTAACCGAATC
CATGAACCGATACCGGGAAGGGAAGGGAGACAAGCCCGGCCGCGTGTTCCGTCCACACGTTGCGGACGTA
CTCAAGTTCTGCCGGCGAGCCGATGGCGGAAAGCAGAAAGACGACCTGGTAGAAACCTGCATTCGGTTAA
ACACCACGCACGTTGCCATGCAGCGTACGAAGAAGGCCAAGAACGGCCGCCTGGTGACGGTATCCGAGGG
TGAAGCCTTGATTAGCCGCTACAAGATCGTAAAGAGCGAAACCGGGCGGCCGGAGTACATCGAGATCGAG
CTAGCTGATTGGATGTACCGCGAGATCACAGAAGGCAAGAACCCGGACGTGCTGACGGTTCACCCCGATT
ACTTTTTGATCGATCCCGGCATCGGCCGTTTTCTCTACCGCCTGGCACGCCGCGCCGCAGGCAAGGCAGA
AGCCAGATGGTTGTTCAAGACGATCTACGAACGCAGTGGCAGCGCCGGAGAGTTCAAGAAGTTCTGTTTC
ACCGTGCGCAAGCTGATCGGGTCAAATGACCTGCCGGAGTACGATTTGAAGGAGGAGGCGGGGCAGGCTG
GCCCGATCCTAGTCATGCGCTACCGCAACCTGATCGAGGGCGAAGCATCCGCCGGTTCCTAATGTACGGA
GCAGATGCTAGGGCAAATTGCCCTAGCAGGGGAAAAAGGTCGAAAAAGCTTCTTTCCTGTGGATAGCACG
TACATTGGGAACCCAAAGCCGTACATTGGGAACCGGAACCCGTACATTGGGAACCCAAAGCCGTACATTG
GGAACCGGTCACACATGTAAGTGACTGATATAAAAGAGAAAAAAGGCGATTTTTCCGCCTAAAACTCTTT
AAAACTTATTAAAACTCTTAAAACCCGCCTGGCCTGTGCATAACTGTCTGGCCAGCGCACAGCCGAACAG
CTGCAAAAAGCGCCCACATCAAGGCTCCGAGTGCGCGGAACCCCTATTTGTTTATTTTTCTAAATACATT
CAAATATGTATCCGCTCATGAGACAATAACCCTGATAAATGCTTCAATAATATTGAAAAAGGAAGAGTAT
GGCTAAAATGAGAATATCACCGGAATTGAAAAAACTGATCGAAAAATACCGCTGCGTAAAAGATACGGAA
GGAATGTCTCCTGCTAAGGTATATAAGCTGGTGGGAGAAAATGAAAACCTATATTTAAAAATGACGGACA
GCCGGTATAAAGGGACCACCTATGATGTGGAACGGGAAAAGGACATGATGCTATGGCTGGAAGGAAAGCT
GCCTGTTCCAAAGGTCCTGCACTTTGAACGGCATGATGGCTGGAGCAATCTGCTCATGAGTGAGGCCGAT
GGCGTCCTTTGCTCGGAAGAGTATGAAGATGAACAAAGCCCTGAAAAGATTATCGAGCTGTATGCGGAGT
GCATCAGGCTCTTTCACTCCATCGACATATCGGATTGTCCCTATACGAATAGCTTAGACAGCCGCTTAGC
CGAATTGGATTACTTACTGAATAACGATCTGGCCGATGTGGATTGCGAAAACTGGGAAGAGGACACTCCA
TTTAAAGATCCGCGCGAGCTGTATGATTTTTTAAAGACGGAAAAGCCCGAAGAGGAACTTGTCTTTTCCC
ACGGCGACCTGGGAGACAGCAACATCTTTGTGAAAGATGGCAAAGTAAGTGGCTTTATTGATCTTGGGAG
AAGCGGCAGGGCGGACAAGTGGTATGACATTGCCTTCTGCGTCCGGTCGCTCAGGGAGGATATCGGGGAA
GAACAGTATGTCGAGCTATTTTTTGACTTACTGGGGATCAAGCCTGATTGGGAGAAAATAAAATATTATA
TTTTACTGGATGAATTGTTTTAGCTGTCAGACCAAGTTTACTCATATATACTTTAGATTGATTTAAAACT
TCATTTTTAATTTAAAAGGATCTAGGTGAAGATCCTTTTTGATAATCTCATGACCAAAATCCCTTAACGT
GAGTTTTCGTTCCACTGAGCGTCAGACCCCGTAGAAAAGATCAAAGGATCTTCTTGAGATCCTTTTTTTC
TGCGCGTAATCTGCTGCTTGCAAACAAAAAAACCACCGCTACCAGCGGTGGTTTGTTTGCCGGATCAAGA
GCTACCAACTCTTTTTCCGAAGGTAACTGGCTTCAGCAGAGCGCAGATACCAAATACTGTTCTTCTAGTG
TAGCCGTAGTTAGGCCACCACTTCAAGAACTCTGTAGCACCGCCTACATACCTCGCTCTGCTAATCCTGT
TACCAGTGGCTGCTGCCAGTGGCGATAAGTCGTGTCTTACCGGGTTGGACTCAAGACGATAGTTACCGGA
TAAGGCGCAGCGGTCGGGCTGAACGGGGGGTTCGTGCACACAGCCCAGCTTGGAGCGAACGACCTACACC
GAACTGAGATACCTACAGCGTGAGCTATGAGAAAGCGCCACGCTTCCCGAAGGGAGAAAGGCGGACAGGT
ATCCGGTAAGCGGCAGGGTCGGAACAGGAGAGCGCACGAGGGAGCTTCCAGGGGGAAACGCCTGGTATCT
TTATAGTCCTGTCGGGTTTCGCCACCTCTGACTTGAGCGTCGATTTTTGTGATGCTCGTCAGGGGGGCGG
AGCCTATGGAAAAACGCCAGCAACGCGGCCTTTTTACGGTTCCTGCTCGGATCTGTTGGACCGGACAGTA
GTCATGGTTGATGGGCTGCCTGTATCGAGTGGTGATTTTGTGCCGAGCTGCCGGTCGGGGAGCTGTTGGC
TGGCTGGTGGCAGGATATATTGTGGTGTAAACAAATTGACGCTTAGACAACTTAATAACACATTGCGGAC
GTTTTTAATGTACTGGGGTTGAACACTCT
